>Addgene plasmid #186205 | pAAV-TetO(3G)-GCaMP6f-WPRE | addgene full sequence | sequence record 365752 | Addgene NGS Result
ATGTCCTGCAGGCAGCTGCGCGCTCGCTCGCTCACTGAGGCCGCCCGGGCGTCGGGCGACCTTTGGTCGC
CCGGCCTCAGTGAGCGAGCGCGCAGAGAGGGAGTGGCCAACTCCATCACTAGGGGTTCCTGCGGCCGCAC
GCGTTTTACTCCCTATCAGTGATAGAGAACGTATGAAGAGTTTACTCCCTATCAGTGATAGAGAACGTAT
GCAGACTTTACTCCCTATCAGTGATAGAGAACGTATAAGGAGTTTACTCCCTATCAGTGATAGAGAACGT
ATGACCAGTTTACTCCCTATCAGTGATAGAGAACGTATCTACAGTTTACTCCCTATCAGTGATAGAGAAC
GTATATCCAGTTTACTCCCTATCAGTGATAGAGAACGTATGTCGAGGTAGGCGTGTACGGTGGGCGCCTA
TAAAAGCAGAGCTCGTTTAGTGAACCGTCAGATCGCCTGGAGCAATTCCACAACACTTTTGTCTTATACC
AACTTTCCGTACCACTTCCTACCCTCGTTGAGAACTTCAGGGTGAGTTTGGGGACCCTTGATTGTTCTTT
CTTTTTCGCTATTGTAAAATTCATGTTATATGGAGGGGGCAAAGTTTTCAGGGTGTTGTTTAGAATGGGA
AGATGTCCCTTGTATCACCATGGACCCTCATGATAATTTTGTTTCTTTCACTTTCTACTCTGTTGACAAC
CATTGTCTCCTCTTATTTTCTTTTCATTTTCTGTAACTTTTTCGTTAAACTTTAGCTTGCATTTGTAACG
AATTTTTAAATTCACTTTTGTTTATTTGTCAGATTGTAAGTACTTTCTCTAATCACTTTTTTTTCAAGGC
AATCAGGGTATATTATATTGTACTTCAGCACAGTTTTAGAGAACAATTGTTATAATTAAATGATAAGGTA
GAATATTTCTGCATATAAATTCTGGCTGGCGTGGAAATATTCTTATTGGTAGAAACAACTACATCCTGGT
CATCATCCTGCCTTTCTCCTTATGGTTACAATGATATACACTGTTTGAGATGAGGATAAAATACTCTGAG
TCCAAACCGGATCTCGCCACCATGGGTTCTCATCATCATCATCATCATGGTATGGCTAGCATGACTGGTG
GACAGCAAATGGGTCGGGATCTGTACGACGATGACGATAAGGATCTCGCCACCATGGTCGACTCATCACG
TCGTAAGTGGAATAAGACAGGTCACGCAGTCAGAGCTATAGGTCGGCTGAGCTCACTCGAGAACGTCTAT
ATCAAGGCCGACAAGCAGAAGAACGGCATCAAGGCGAACTTCAAGATCCGCCACAACATCGAGGACGGCG
GCGTGCAGCTCGCCTACCACTACCAGCAGAACACCCCCATCGGCGACGGCCCCGTGCTGCTGCCCGACAA
CCACTACCTGAGCGTGCAGTCCAAACTTTCGAAAGACCCCAACGAGAAGCGCGATCACATGGTCCTGCTG
GAGTTCGTGACCGCCGCCGGGATCACTCTCGGCATGGACGAGCTGTACAAGGGCGGTACCGGAGGGAGCA
TGGTGAGCAAGGGCGAGGAGCTGTTCACCGGGGTGGTGCCCATCCTGGTCGAGCTGGACGGCGACGTAAA
CGGCCACAAGTTCAGCGTGTCCGGCGAGGGTGAGGGCGATGCCACCTACGGCAAGCTGACCCTGAAGTTC
ATCTGCACCACCGGCAAGCTGCCCGTGCCCTGGCCCACCCTCGTGACCACCCTGACCTACGGCGTGCAGT
GCTTCAGCCGCTACCCCGACCACATGAAGCAGCACGACTTCTTCAAGTCCGCCATGCCCGAAGGCTACAT
CCAGGAGCGCACCATCTTCTTCAAGGACGACGGCAACTACAAGACCCGCGCCGAGGTGAAGTTCGAGGGC
GACACCCTGGTGAACCGCATCGAGCTGAAGGGCATCGACTTCAAGGAGGACGGCAACATCCTGGGGCACA
AGCTGGAGTACAACCTGCCGGACCAACTGACTGAAGAGCAGATCGCAGAATTTAAAGAGGAATTCTCCCT
ATTTGACAAGGACGGGGATGGGACAATAACAACCAAGGAGCTGGGGACGGTGATGCGGTCTCTGGGGCAG
AACCCCACAGAAGCAGAGCTGCAGGACATGATCAATGAAGTAGATGCCGACGGTGACGGCACAATCGACT
TCCCTGAGTTCCTGACAATGATGGCAAGAAAAATGAAATACAGGGACACGGAAGAAGAAATTAGAGAAGC
GTTCGGTGTGTTTGATAAGGATGGCAATGGCTACATCAGTGCAGCAGAGCTTCGCCACGTGATGACAAAC
CTTGGAGAGAAGTTAACAGATGAAGAGGTTGATGAAATGATCAGGGAAGCAGACATCGATGGGGATGGTC
AGGTAAACTACGAAGAGTTTGTACAAATGATGACAGCGAAGTGAGCGGCCTCGACTGAATTCGATAATCA
ACCTCTGGATTACAAAATTTGTGAAAGATTGACTGGTATTCTTAACTATGTTGCTCCTTTTACGCTATGT
GGATACGCTGCTTTAATGCCTTTGTATCATGCTATTGCTTCCCGTATGGCTTTCATTTTCTCCTCCTTGT
ATAAATCCTGGTTGCTGTCTCTTTATGAGGAGTTGTGGCCCGTTGTCAGGCAACGTGGCGTGGTGTGCAC
TGTGTTTGCTGACGCAACCCCCACTGGTTGGGGCATTGCCACCACCTGTCAGCTCCTTTCCGGGACTTTC
GCTTTCCCCCTCCCTATTGCCACGGCGGAACTCATCGCCGCCTGCCTTGCCCGCTGCTGGACAGGGGCTC
GGCTGTTGGGCACTGACAATTCCGTGGTGTTGTCGGGGAAATCATCGTCCTTTCCTTGGCTGCTCGCCTA
TGTTGCCACCTGGATTCTGCGCGGGACGTCCTTCTGCTACGTCCCTTCGGCCCTCAATCCAGCGGACCTT
CCTTCCCGCGGCCTGCTGCCGGCTCTGCGGCCTCTTCCGCGTCTTCGCCTTCGCCCTCAGACGAGTCGGA
TCTCCCTTTGGGCCGCCTCCCCGCATCGGATCTACGGGTGGCATCCCTGTGACCCCTCCCCAGTGCCTCT
CCTGGCCCTGGAAGTTGCCACTCCAGTGCCCACCAGCCTTGTCCTAATAAAATTAAGTTGCATCATTTTG
TCTGACTAGGTGTCCTTCTATAATATTATGGGGTGGAGGGGGGTGGTATGGAGCAAGGGGCAAGTTGGGA
AGACAACCTGTAGGGCCTGCGGGGTCTATTGGGAACCAAGCTGGAGTGCAGTGGCACAATCTTGGCTCAC
TGCAATCTCCGCCTCCTGGGTTCAAGCGATTCTCCTGCCTCAGCCTCCCGAGTTGTTGGGATTCCAGGCA
TGCATGACCAGGCTCAGCTAATTTTTGTTTTTTTGGTAGAGACGGGGTTTCACCATATTGGCCAGGCTGG
TCTCCAACTCCTAATCTCAGGTGATCTACCCACCTTGGCCTCCCAAATTGCTGGGATTACAGGCGTGAAC
CACTGCTCCCTTCCCTGTCCTTCTGATTTTGTAGGTAACCACGTGCGGACCGAGCGGCCGCAGGAACCCC
TAGTGATGGAGTTGGCCACTCCCTCTCTGCGCGCTCGCTCGCTCACTGAGGCCGGGCGACCAAAGGTCGC
CCGACGCCCGGGCGGCCTCAGTGAGCGAGCGAGMGNRSASMKGCCTGCAGGGGCGCCTGATGCGGTATTT
TCTCCTTACGCATCTGTGCGGTATTTCACACCGCATA
[95 nt withheld, positions 3748-3842]
T
[46 nt withheld, positions 3844-3889]
C
[141 nt withheld, positions 3891-4031]
CCTTTGACGTTGGAGTCCACGTTCTTT
[37 nt withheld, positions 4059-4095]
ACTCTATCTCGGGCTATTCTTTTGATTTATAAGGGATTTTGCCGATTTCGGTCTATTGGTTAAAAAATGA
GCTGATTTAACAAAAATTTAACGCGAATTTTAACAAAATATTAACGTTTACAATTTTATGGTGCACTCTC
AGTACAATCTGCTCTGATGCCGCATAGTTAAGCCAGCCCCGACACCCGCCAACACCCGCTGACGCGCCCT
GACGGGCTTGTCTGCTCCCGGCATCCGCTTACAGACAAGCTGTGACCGTCTCCGGGAGCTGCATGTGTCA
GAGGTTTTCACCGTCATCACCGAAACGCGCGAGACGAAAGGGCCTCGTGATACGCCTATTTTTATAGGTT
AATGTCATGATAATAATGGTTTCTTAGACGTCAGGTGGCACTTTTCGGGGAAATGTGCGCGGAACCCCTA
TTTGTTTATTTTTCTAAATACATTCAAATATGTATCCGCTCATGAGACAATAACCCTGATAAATGCTTCA
ATAATATTGAAAAAGGAAGAGTATGAGTATTCAACATTTCCGTGTCGCCCTTATTCCCTTTTTTGCGGCA
TTTTGCCTTCCTGTTTTTGCTCACCCAGAAACGCTGGTGAAAGTAAAAGATGCTGAAGATCAGTTGGGTG
CACGAGTGGGTTACATCGAACTGGATCTCAACAGCGGTAAGATCCTTGAGAGTTTTCGCCCCGAAGAACG
TTTTCCAATGATGAGCACTTTTAAAGTTCTGCTATGTGGCGCGGTATTATCCCGTATTGACGCCGGGCAA
GAGCAACTCGGTCGCCGCATACACTATTCTCAGAATGACTTGGTTGAGTACTCACCAGTCACAGAAAAGC
ATCTTACGGATGGCATGACAGTAAGAGAATTATGCAGTGCTGCCATAACCATGAGTGATAACACTGCGGC
CAACTTACTTCTGACAACGATCGGAGGACCGAAGGAGCTAACCGCTTTTTTGCACAACATGGGGGATCAT
GTAACTCGCCTTGATCGTTGGGAACCGGAGCTGAATGAAGCCATACCAAACGACGAGCGTGACACCACGA
TGCCTGTAGCAATGGCAACAACGTTGCGCAAACTATTAACTGGCGAACTACTTACTCTAGCTTCCCGGCA
ACAATTAATAGACTGGATGGAGGCGGATAAAGTTGCAGGACCACTTCTGCGCTCGGCCCTTCCGGCTGGC
TGGTTTATTGCTGATAAATCTGGAGCCGGTGAGCGTGGGTCTCGCGGTATCATTGCAGCACTGGGGCCAG
ATGGTAAGCCCTCCCGTATCGTAGTTATCTACACGACGGGGAGTCAGGCAACTATGGATGAACGAAATAG
ACAGATCGCTGAGATAGGTGCCTCACTGATTAAGCATTGGTAACTGTCAGACCAAGTTTACTCATATATA
CTTTAGATTGATTTAAAACTTCATTTTTAATTTAAAAGGATCTAGGTGAAGATCCTTTTTGATAATCTCA
TGACCAAAATCCCTTAACGTGAGTTTTCGTTCCACTGAGCGTCAGACCCCGTAGAAAAGATCAAAGGATC
TTCTTGAGATCCTTTTTTTCTGCGCGTAATCTGCTGCTTGCAAACAAAAAAACCACCGCTACCAGCGGTG
GTTTGTTTGCCGGATCAAGAGCTACCAACTCTTTTTCCGAAGGTAACTGGCTTCAGCAGAGCGCAGATAC
CAAATACTGTTCTTCTAGTGTAGCCGTAGTTAGGCCACCACTTCAAGAACTCTGTAGCACCGCCTACATA
CCTCGCTCTGCTAATCCTGTTACCAGTGGCTGCTGCCAGTGGCGATAAGTCGTGTCTTACCGGGTTGGAC
TCAAGACGATAGTTACCGGATAAGGCGCAGCGGTCGGGCTGAACGGGGGGTTCGTGCACACAGCCCAGCT
TGGAGCGAACGACCTACACCGAACTGAGATACCTACAGCGTGAGCTATGAGAAAGCGCCACGCTTCCCGA
AGGGAGAAAGGCGGACAGGTATCCGGTAAGCGGCAGGGTCGGAACAGGAGAGCGCACGAGGGAGCTTCCA
GGGGGAAACGCCTGGTATCTTTATAGTCCTGTCGGGTTTCGCCACCTCTGACTTGAGCGTCGATTTTTGT
GATGCTCGTCAGGGGGGCGGAGCCTATGGAAAAACGCCAGCAACGCGGCCTTTTTACGGTTCCTGGCCTT
TTGCTGGCCTTTTGCTCAC
Features (pLannotate 1.2.2; 16 found; start..end, strand, type, name):
     16..43      +  repeat_region  AAV2 ITR (fragment): inverted terminal repeat of adeno-associated virus serotype 2 inverted
     72..90      +  repeat_region  AAV2 ITR (fragment): inverted terminal repeat of adeno-associated virus serotype 2 inverted
    145..518     +  promoter       TRE3G promoter: 3rd-generation Tet-responsive promoter that can be activated by binding of Tet-On® 3G
    532..1060    +  intron         β-globin intron (fragment): intron from rabbit β-globin gene
   1072..2424    +  CDS            GCaMP6f: improved fluorescent protein-based calcium sensor (Chen et al., 2013)
   2446..3034    +  misc_feature   WPRE: woodchuck hepatitis virus posttranscriptional regulatory element
   3046..3522    +  polyA_signal   hGH poly(A) signal: human growth hormone polyadenylation signal
   3562..3653    +  repeat_region  AAV2 ITR (fragment): inverted terminal repeat of adeno-associated virus serotype 2 inverted
   3653..3673    -  repeat_region  AAV2 ITR (fragment): inverted terminal repeat of adeno-associated virus serotype 2 inverted
   3696..3747    -  misc_feature   bom (fragment): basis of mobility region from pBR322
   3766..4221    +  rep_origin     f1 ori (sequence partly withheld): f1 bacteriophage origin of replication; arrow indicates direction of (+) strand synthesis
   4222..4271    -  misc_feature   bom (fragment): basis of mobility region from pBR322
   4373..4408    -  CDS            rop (fragment): Rop protein, which maintains plasmids at low copy number; rop
   4503..4607    +  promoter       AmpR promoter: bla
   4608..5468    +  CDS            AmpR: β-lactamase; bla; confers resistance to ampicillin, carbenicillin, and related antibiotics
   5639..6227    +  rep_origin     ori: high-copy-number ColE1/pMB1/pBR322/pUC origin of replication
