[The description below was written by a language model from this plasmid's Addgene catalogue record and pLannotate feature annotations shown in this document.]
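Description:
pAAV-TetO(3G)-GCaMP6f-WPRE is an adeno-associated virus transfer plasmid built on the pAAV-TetO(3G)-WPRE backbone, designed to place the genetically encoded calcium indicator GCaMP6f under tetracycline-system control. It is maintained in E. coli through a high-copy ColE1/pUC-type origin and selected with ampicillin via the β-lactamase gene. An f1 phage origin is also present, along with small remnants of pBR322 bom and rop sequences. The catalogue lists a total size of 6,299 bp, slightly more than the 6,284 nt sequenced record. The AAV2 inverted terminal repeats are annotated only as fragments at both ends of the cassette, which is common for these structured, hard-to-sequence repeats, and the recorded recombination-deficient growth strain is the kind usually chosen for ITR-containing plasmids.

Between the ITRs, which define the segment packaged into AAV particles, the third-generation Tet-responsive promoter (TRE3G) is followed by a partial rabbit β-globin intron and then the GCaMP6f coding sequence. WPRE and the human growth hormone polyadenylation signal follow to enhance transcript stability and 3′ end processing. GCaMP6f is a fusion sensor derived from jellyfish GFP and rat calmodulin sequences, and here it carries N-terminal 6xHis, T7 epitope and Xpress tags inherited from the source construct. It was inserted by blunt-end cloning that destroyed the ApaI and SalI sites.

Because TRE3G has little activity on its own, expression depends on a tetracycline-controlled transactivator supplied separately, for example from a transgenic line or a co-delivered vector. This allows sensor expression to be confined to the cells that produce the transactivator. The associated publication concerns dopamine responses during learning, consistent with use for in vivo calcium recording in defined neuronal populations.
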