Addgene plasmid #186205: pAAV-TetO(3G)-GCaMP6f-WPRE
Purpose: Express GCaMP6f under TetO(3G)
Depositing lab: Naoshige Uchida. Depositing organization: Harvard University. Publication: A gradual temporal shift of dopamine responses mirrors the progression of temporal difference error in machine learning. Amo R, Matias S, Yamanaka A, Tanaka KF, Uchida N, Watabe-Uchida M. Nat Neurosci. 2022 Aug;25(8):1082-1092. doi: 10.1038/s41593-022-01109-2. Epub 2022 Jul 7. PubMed 35798979.
Backbone
  Vector backbone: pAAV-TetO(3G)-WPRE
  Backbone size w/o insert (bp): 5080
  Total vector size (bp): 6299
  Modifications to backbone: GCaMP6f is inserted between ApaI and SalI site (blunted)
  Vector type: AAV
Growth in bacteria
  Bacterial resistance: Ampicillin, 100 μg/mL
  Growth temperature: 37°C
  Growth strain: NEB Stable
  Copy number: Unknown
Gene/Insert
  Gene/Insert name: GCaMP6f (alt name: GCaMP3-T302L R303P A317E D380Y T381R S383T R392G)
  Species: R. norvegicus (rat); A. victoria (jellyfish)
  Promoter: TetO(3G)
  Tag / fusion protein: 6xHis (N terminal on insert) (N terminal on insert); T7 epitope (N terminal on insert); Xpress tag (N terminal on insert)
  Cloning method: Restriction Enzyme; 5′ cloning site ApaI (destroyed during cloning); 3′ cloning site SalI (destroyed during cloning)
  Sequencing primers: 5′ TGGTCATCATCCTGCCTTTC; 3′ gtggatacgctgctttaatgcc
Resource information
  A portion of this plasmid was derived from a plasmid made by: GCaMP6f: From Douglas Kim, GENIE project through Addgene (#40755)
Terms and licenses: Academic/Nonprofit Terms; Industry Terms: Not Available to Industry
Depositor comments: Please visit https://www.biorxiv.org/content/10.1101/2020.10.04.325324v1 for bioRxiv preprint.
How to cite: pAAV-TetO(3G)-GCaMP6f-WPRE was a gift from Naoshige Uchida (Addgene plasmid # 186205 ; http://n2t.net/addgene:186205 ; RRID:Addgene_186205)
